Addgene plasmid #197927: Gamillus(2x)
Purpose: Homo-dimer expression vector
Depositing lab: Salvatore Chiantia. Depositing organization: Universitaet Potsdam. Publication: Benchmarking of novel green fluorescent proteins for the quantification of protein oligomerization in living cells. Petrich A, Aji AK, Dunsing V, Chiantia S. PLoS One. 2023 Aug 3;18(8):e0285486. doi: 10.1371/journal.pone.0285486. eCollection 2023. PubMed 37535571.
Backbone
  Vector backbone: mEGFP-C1
  Vector type: Mammalian Expression
Growth in bacteria
  Bacterial resistance: Kanamycin, 50 μg/mL
  Growth temperature: 37°C
  Growth strain: DH5alpha
  Copy number: High Copy
Gene/Insert
  Gene/Insert name: Gamillus-Gamillus
  Species: Other
  Mutation: none
  Cloning method: Restriction Enzyme; 5′ cloning site Unknown (unknown if destroyed)
Terms and licenses: Academic/Nonprofit Terms; Industry Terms: Not Available to Industry
How to cite: Gamillus(2x) was a gift from Salvatore Chiantia (Addgene plasmid # 197927 ; http://n2t.net/addgene:197927 ; RRID:Addgene_197927)
