[The description below was written by a language model from this plasmid's Addgene catalogue record and pLannotate feature annotations shown in this document.]
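Description:
Gamillus(2x) is a 5,472 bp mammalian expression plasmid built on the mEGFP-C1 backbone, designed to express two copies of the green fluorescent protein Gamillus joined in tandem as a single polypeptide. Gamillus is a monomeric, rapidly maturing and acid-tolerant green fluorescent protein derived from the jellyfish Olindias formosus. The feature table shows two identical-length Gamillus coding sequences in the same orientation, separated by a short gap that presumably encodes a linker. They are driven by the human cytomegalovirus immediate early enhancer and promoter. A multiple cloning site from the C1-type backbone sits immediately downstream of the second copy, followed by an SV40 polyadenylation signal. The record gives no mutations and does not state the cloning sites used.

The plasmid is propagated in E. coli at high copy through a ColE1/pUC-type origin and also carries an f1 origin, which can be used for single-stranded DNA production. Selection relies on the dual-purpose NeoR/KanR gene from Tn5. A bacterial bla promoter drives it for kanamycin resistance in bacteria, and the SV40 early promoter drives it for G418 selection in mammalian cells, with termination at an HSV TK polyadenylation signal. Several short annotated fragments (RSF ori, large T antigen, ble, bGH poly(A)) are most likely backbone remnants or partial annotation matches, not functional elements.

The stated purpose is a homo-dimer expression vector, and the associated work concerns benchmarking green fluorescent proteins for quantifying protein oligomerization in living cells. In that setting, a covalently linked fluorescent protein dimer typically serves as a brightness reference of known stoichiometry, compared against the monomer.
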