Features (pLannotate 1.2.2; 16 found; start..end, strand, type, name):
     45..104     +  rep_origin     RSF ori (fragment): Plasmids containing the RSF 1030 origin of replication can be propagated in E. coli cells that contain additional plasmids with compatible origins.
    172..475     +  enhancer       CMV enhancer: human cytomegalovirus immediate early enhancer
    476..679     +  promoter       CMV promoter: human cytomegalovirus (CMV) immediate early promoter
    724..1440    +  CDS            Gamillus: Gamillus is a photoswitchable green fluorescent protein published in 2018, derived from Olindias formosus. It is reported to be a very rapidly-maturing monomer with very low acid sensitivity.
   1471..2187    +  CDS            Gamillus: Gamillus is a photoswitchable green fluorescent protein published in 2018, derived from Olindias formosus. It is reported to be a very rapidly-maturing monomer with very low acid sensitivity.
   2191..2247    +  misc_feature   MCS: multiple cloning site
   2264..2348    +  CDS            large T antigen (fragment): large T antigen from SV40 (simian virus 40)
   2371..2492    +  polyA_signal   SV40 poly(A) signal: SV40 polyadenylation signal
   2526..2954    -  rep_origin     f1 ori (sequence partly withheld): f1 bacteriophage origin of replication; arrow indicates direction of (+) strand synthesis
   2981..3085    +  promoter       AmpR promoter: bla
   3087..3444    +  promoter       SV40 promoter: SV40 enhancer and early promoter
   3479..4273    +  CDS            NeoR/KanR: aminoglycoside phosphotransferase from Tn5; aph(3')-II (or nptII); confers resistance to neomycin, kanamycin, and G418 (Geneticin®)
   4294..4446    +  CDS            ble (fragment): BLE_KLEPN - Experimental evidence at protein level: Swiss-Prot protein existence level 1. Binding protein with a strong affinity to the bleomycin family of antibiotics. Binds to CL990; an antimitotic-antibiotic compound. From Klebsiella pneumoniae.
   4505..4552    +  polyA_signal   HSV TK poly(A) signal: herpes simplex virus thymidine kinase polyadenylation signal (Cole and Stacy, 1985)
   4643..4659    -  polyA_signal   bGH poly(A) signal (fragment): bovine growth hormone polyadenylation signal
   4881..5469    +  rep_origin     ori: high-copy-number ColE1/pMB1/pBR322/pUC origin of replication
>Addgene plasmid #197927 | Gamillus(2x) | addgene full sequence | sequence record 390492 | Addgene NGS Result
GCCAGCAACGCGGCCTTTTTACGGTTCCTGGCCTTTTGCTGGCCTTTTGCTCACATGTTCTTTCCTGCGT
TATCCCCTGATTCTGTGGATAACCGTATTACCGCCATGCATTAGTTATTAATAGTAATCAATTACGGGGT
CATTAGTTCATAGCCCATATATGGAGTTCCGCGTTACATAACTTACGGTAAATGGCCCGCCTGGCTGACC
GCCCAACGACCCCCGCCCATTGACGTCAATAATGACGTATGTTCCCATAGTAACGCCAATAGGGACTTTC
CATTGACGTCAATGGGTGGAGTATTTACGGTAAACTGCCCACTTGGCAGTACATCAAGTGTATCATATGC
CAAGTACGCCCCCTATTGACGTCAATGACGGTAAATGGCCCGCCTGGCATTATGCCCAGTACATGACCTT
ATGGGACTTTCCTACTTGGCAGTACATCTACGTATTAGTCATCGCTATTACCATGGTGATGCGGTTTTGG
CAGTACATCAATGGGCGTGGATAGCGGTTTGACTCACGGGGATTTCCAAGTCTCCACCCCATTGACGTCA
ATGGGAGTTTGTTTTGGCACCAAAATCAACGGGACTTTCCAAAATGTCGTAACAACTCCGCCCCATTGAC
GCAAATGGGCGGTAGGCGTGTACGGTGGGAGGTCTATATAAGCAGAGCTGGTTTAGTGAACCGTCAGATC
CGCTAGCGCTACCGGTCGCCACCATGGTGAGCAAGGGCGAGGAGGCATCTGGCAGAGCCCTGTTCCAGTA
CCCCATGACCAGCAAGATCGAGCTGAACGGCGAGATCAACGGCAAGAAATTCAAGGTGGCCGGCGAGGGC
TTCACCCCCAGCAGCGGCAGATTCAACATGCACGCCTACTGCACCACCGGCGACCTGCCTATGAGCTGGG
TCGTGATTGCCAGCCCCCTCCAGTACGGCTTCCACATGTTCGCCCACTACCCCGAGGACATCACACACTT
TTTCCAGGAATGCTTCCCCGGCAGCTACACCCTGGACCGGACCCTGAGAATGGAAGGCGACGGCACCCTG
ACCACCCACCACGAGTACAGCCTGGAGGACGGCTGCGTGACCTCCAAGACCACCCTGAATGCCAGCGGCT
TCGACCCTAAGGGCGCCACCATGACCAAGAGCTTCGTGAAACAACTGCCTAACGAGGTGAAGATCACCCC
CCACGGCCCCAACGGCATCAGACTGACCAGCACCGTGCTGTACCTGAAGGAGGATGGCACCATCCAGATC
GGCACCCAGGACTGCATCGTGACCCCTGTGGGCGGAAGGAAAGTGACCCAGCCCAAGGCCCACTTCCTGC
ACACCCAGATCATCCAGAAGAAGGACCCCAACGACACCCGGGACCACATCGTGCAGACAGAACTGGCCGT
GGCCGGCAATCTGTGGCACGGCATGGACGAGCTGTACAAGTCCGGACCGCCTGCCGCTGCACCACCGGTC
ATGGTGAGCAAGGGCGAGGAGGCATCTGGCAGAGCCCTGTTCCAGTACCCCATGACCAGCAAGATCGAGC
TGAACGGCGAGATCAACGGCAAGAAATTCAAGGTGGCCGGCGAGGGCTTCACCCCCAGCAGCGGCAGATT
CAACATGCACGCCTACTGCACCACCGGCGACCTGCCTATGAGCTGGGTCGTGATTGCCAGCCCCCTCCAG
TACGGCTTCCACATGTTCGCCCACTACCCCGAGGACATCACACACTTTTTCCAGGAATGCTTCCCCGGCA
GCTACACCCTGGACCGGACCCTGAGAATGGAAGGCGACGGCACCCTGACCACCCACCACGAGTACAGCCT
GGAGGACGGCTGCGTGACCTCCAAGACCACCCTGAATGCCAGCGGCTTCGACCCTAAGGGCGCCACCATG
ACCAAGAGCTTCGTGAAACAACTGCCTAACGAGGTGAAGATCACCCCCCACGGCCCCAACGGCATCAGAC
TGACCAGCACCGTGCTGTACCTGAAGGAGGATGGCACCATCCAGATCGGCACCCAGGACTGCATCGTGAC
CCCTGTGGGCGGAAGGAAAGTGACCCAGCCCAAGGCCCACTTCCTGCACACCCAGATCATCCAGAAGAAG
GACCCCAACGACACCCGGGACCACATCGTGCAGACAGAACTGGCCGTGGCCGGCAATCTGTGGCACGGCA
TGGACGAGCTGTACAAGTAAAGATCTCGAGCTCAAGCTTCGAATTCTGCAGTCGACGGTACCGCGGGCCC
GGGATCCACCGGATCTAGATAACTGATCATAATCAGCCATACCACATTTGTAGAGGTTTTACTTGCTTTA
AAAAACCTCCCACACCTCCCCCTGAACCTGAAACATAAAATGAATGCAATTGTTGTTGTTAACTTGTTTA
TTGCAGCTTATAATGGTTACAAATAAAGCAATAGCATCACAAATTTCACAAATAAAGCATTTTTTTCACT
GCATTCTAGTTGTGGTTTGTCCAAACTCATCAATGTATCTTAACGCGTAAATTGTAAGCGTTAATATTTT
GTTAAAATTCGCGTTAAATTTTTGTTAAATCAGCTCATTTTTTAACCAATAGGCCGAAATCGGCAAAATC
CCTTATAAATCAAAAGAATAGACCGAGATAGGGT
[37 nt withheld, positions 2625-2661]
AAAGAACGTGGACTCCAACGTCAAAGG
[49 nt withheld, positions 2689-2737]
T
[91 nt withheld, positions 2739-2829]
G
[124 nt withheld, positions 2831-2954]
CAGGTGGCACTTTTCGGGGAAATGTGCGCGGAACCCCTATTTGTTTATTTTTCTAAATACATTCAAATAT
GTATCCGCTCATGAGACAATAACCCTGATAAATGCTTCAATAATATTGAAAAAGGAAGAGTCCTGAGGCG
GAAAGAACCAGCTGTGGAATGTGTGTCAGTTAGGGTGTGGAAAGTCCCCAGGCTCCCCAGCAGGCAGAAG
TATGCAAAGCATGCATCTCAATTAGTCAGCAACCAGGTGTGGAAAGTCCCCAGGCTCCCCAGCAGGCAGA
AGTATGCAAAGCATGCATCTCAATTAGTCAGCAACCATAGTCCCGCCCCTAACTCCGCCCATCCCGCCCC
TAACTCCGCCCAGTTCCGCCCATTCTCCGCCCCATGGCTGACTAATTTTTTTTATTTATGCAGAGGCCGA
GGCCGCCTCGGCCTCTGAGCTATTCCAGAAGTAGTGAGGAGGCTTTTTTGGAGGCCTAGGCTTTTGCAAA
GATCGATCAAGAGACAGGATGAGGATCGTTTCGCATGATTGAACAAGATGGATTGCACGCAGGTTCTCCG
GCCGCTTGGGTGGAGAGGCTATTCGGCTATGACTGGGCACAACAGACAATCGGCTGCTCTGATGCCGCCG
TGTTCCGGCTGTCAGCGCAGGGGCGCCCGGTTCTTTTTGTCAAGACCGACCTGTCCGGTGCCCTGAATGA
ACTGCAAGACGAGGCAGCGCGGCTATCGTGGCTGGCCACGACGGGCGTTCCTTGCGCAGCTGTGCTCGAC
GTTGTCACTGAAGCGGGAAGGGACTGGCTGCTATTGGGCGAAGTGCCGGGGCAGGATCTCCTGTCATCTC
ACCTTGCTCCTGCCGAGAAAGTATCCATCATGGCTGATGCAATGCGGCGGCTGCATACGCTTGATCCGGC
TACCTGCCCATTCGACCACCAAGCGAAACATCGCATCGAGCGAGCACGTACTCGGATGGAAGCCGGTCTT
GTCGATCAGGATGATCTGGACGAAGAGCATCAGGGGCTCGCGCCAGCCGAACTGTTCGCCAGGCTCAAGG
CGAGCATGCCCGACGGCGAGGATCTCGTCGTGACCCATGGCGATGCCTGCTTGCCGAATATCATGGTGGA
AAATGGCCGCTTTTCTGGATTCATCGACTGTGGCCGGCTGGGTGTGGCGGACCGCTATCAGGACATAGCG
TTGGCTACCCGTGATATTGCTGAAGAGCTTGGCGGCGAATGGGCTGACCGCTTCCTCGTGCTTTACGGTA
TCGCCGCTCCCGATTCGCAGCGCATCGCCTTCTATCGCCTTCTTGACGAGTTCTTCTGAGCGGGACTCTG
GGGTTCGAAATGACCGACCAAGCGACGCCCAACCTGCCATCACGAGATTTCGATTCCACCGCCGCCTTCT
ATGAAAGGTTGGGCTTCGGAATCGTTTTCCGGGACGCCGGCTGGATGATCCTCCAGCGCGGGGATCTCAT
GCTGGAGTTCTTCGCCCACCCTAGGGGGAGGCTAACTGAAACACGGAAGGAGACAATACCGGAAGGAACC
CGCGCTATGACGGCAATAAAAAGACAGAATAAAACGCACGGTGTTGGGTCGTTTGTTCATAAACGCGGGG
TTCGGTCCCAGGGCTGGCACTCTGTCGATACCCCACCGAGACCCCATTGGGGCCAATACGCCCGCGTTTC
TTCCTTTTCCCCACCCCACCCCCCAAGTTCGGGTGAAGGCCCAGGGCTCGCAGCCAACGTCGGGGCGGCA
GGCCCTGCCATAGCCTCAGGTTACTCATATATACTTTAGATTGATTTAAAACTTCATTTTTAATTTAAAA
GGATCTAGGTGAAGATCCTTTTTGATAATCTCATGACCAAAATCCCTTAACGTGAGTTTTCGTTCCACTG
AGCGTCAGACCCCGTAGAAAAGATCAAAGGATCTTCTTGAGATCCTTTTTTTCTGCGCGTAATCTGCTGC
TTGCAAACAAAAAAACCACCGCTACCAGCGGTGGTTTGTTTGCCGGATCAAGAGCTACCAACTCTTTTTC
CGAAGGTAACTGGCTTCAGCAGAGCGCAGATACCAAATACTGTTCTTCTAGTGTAGCCGTAGTTAGGCCA
CCACTTCAAGAACTCTGTAGCACCGCCTACATACCTCGCTCTGCTAATCCTGTTACCAGTGGCTGCTGCC
AGTGGCGATAAGTCGTGTCTTACCGGGTTGGACTCAAGACGATAGTTACCGGATAAGGCGCAGCGGTCGG
GCTGAACGGGGGGTTCGTGCACACAGCCCAGCTTGGAGCGAACGACCTACACCGAACTGAGATACCTACA
GCGTGAGCTATGAGAAAGCGCCACGCTTCCCGAAGGGAGAAAGGCGGACAGGTATCCGGTAAGCGGCAGG
GTCGGAACAGGAGAGCGCACGAGGGAGCTTCCAGGGGGAAACGCCTGGTATCTTTATAGTCCTGTCGGGT
TTCGCCACCTCTGACTTGAGCGTCGATTTTTGTGATGCTCGTCAGGGGGGCGGAGCCTATGGAAAAAC
